Addgene plasmid #236769: SB-CAG-mCherry-P2A-EIF3D-IP
Purpose: A sleeping beauty-based vector containing CAG promoter-driven mCherry-P2A-EIF3D-IRES-Pac.
Depositing lab: Kazutoshi Takahashi. Depositing organization: Kyoto University, Center for iPS Cell Research and Application. Publication: EIF3D safeguards the homeostasis of key signaling pathways in human primed pluripotency. Okubo C, Nakamura M, Sato M, Shichino Y, Mito M, Takashima Y, Iwasaki S, Takahashi K. Sci Adv. 2025 Apr 11;11(15):eadq5484. doi: 10.1126/sciadv.adq5484. Epub 2025 Apr 9. PubMed 40203091.
Backbone
  Vector backbone: SB-CAG-mCherry-IP
  Backbone manufacturer: Synthetic
  Backbone size w/o insert (bp): 7467
  Total vector size (bp): 9114
  Vector type: Mammalian Expression ; Sleeping beauty
  Selectable markers: Puromycin
Growth in bacteria
  Bacterial resistance: Ampicillin, 100 μg/mL
  Growth temperature: 37°C
  Growth strain: DH5alpha
  Copy number: High Copy
Gene/Insert
  Gene/Insert name: EIF3D
  Species: H. sapiens (human)
  Insert size (bp): 1647
  GenBank ID: NM_003753.4
  Entrez Gene: EIF3D (a.k.a. EIF3S7, eIF3-p66, eIF3-zeta)
  Promoter: CAG promoter
  Cloning method: Ligation Independent Cloning
  Sequencing primers: 5′ CACCGGCGGCATGGACGAGCTG
Terms and licenses: Academic/Nonprofit Terms; Industry Terms: Not Available to Industry
How to cite: SB-CAG-mCherry-P2A-EIF3D-IP was a gift from Kazutoshi Takahashi (Addgene plasmid # 236769 ; http://n2t.net/addgene:236769 ; RRID:Addgene_236769)
