[The description below was written by a language model from this plasmid's Addgene catalogue record and pLannotate feature annotations shown in this document.]
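Description:
SB-CAG-mCherry-P2A-EIF3D-IP is a Sleeping Beauty transposon-based mammalian expression plasmid of about 9.1 kb, built on a synthetic SB-CAG-mCherry-IP backbone with pBluescript-derived bacterial sequences. It is propagated in E. coli as a high-copy plasmid through a ColE1/pUC-type origin and selected with ampicillin via the bla gene. An f1 origin, lac promoter/operator and lacZα remnants, and flanking T3 and T7 promoters are carried over from the cloning vector. The automated feature table does not annotate the Sleeping Beauty inverted terminal repeats. Unannotated gaps lie on either side of the expression cassette, where such repeats would be expected, but their positions cannot be confirmed from the record.

The payload is a single transcription unit driven by the CAG promoter, annotated here as the CMV enhancer, chicken β-actin promoter and a chimeric β-actin/β-globin intron, which gives strong constitutive expression in many mammalian cell types. It encodes mCherry linked through a P2A ribosome-skipping peptide to human EIF3D, a subunit of translation initiation factor eIF3, so that the red fluorescent reporter and EIF3D are made as separate polypeptides from one open reading frame. Downstream, an EMCV IRES directs translation of puromycin N-acetyltransferase (pac) from the same mRNA, which ends at a bovine growth hormone polyadenylation signal. Fluorescence and puromycin resistance are therefore both coupled to EIF3D expression. When supplied together with a Sleeping Beauty transposase, a vector of this type allows genomic integration and selection of stably expressing cells. The associated publication concerns the role of EIF3D in human primed pluripotency, which suggests use for EIF3D expression in human pluripotent stem cells.
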