Features (pLannotate 1.2.2; 23 found; start..end, strand, type, name):
     24..128     +  promoter       AmpR promoter: bla
    129..989     +  CDS            AmpR: β-lactamase; bla; confers resistance to ampicillin, carbenicillin, and related antibiotics
   1160..1748    +  rep_origin     ori: high-copy-number ColE1/pMB1/pBR322/pUC origin of replication
   1931..2023    +  CDS            lacI (fragment): lac repressor; lacI; The lac repressor binds to the lac operator to inhibit transcription in E. coli. This inhibition can be relieved by adding lactose or isopropyl-β-D-thiogalactopyranoside (IPTG).
   2036..2057    +  protein_bind   CAP binding site: CAP binding activates transcription in the presence of cAMP. E. coli catabolite activator protein
   2072..2102    +  promoter       lac promoter: promoter for the E. coli lac operon
   2110..2126    +  protein_bind   lac operator: The lac repressor binds to the lac operator to inhibit transcription in E. coli. This inhibition can be relieved by adding lactose or isopropyl-β-D-thiogalactopyranoside (IPTG). lac repressor encoded by lacI
   2171..2189    +  promoter       T3 promoter: promoter for bacteriophage T3 RNA polymerase
   2202..2224    +  misc_feature   MCS (fragment): pBluescript multiple cloning site
   2481..2860    +  enhancer       CMV enhancer: human cytomegalovirus immediate early enhancer
   2862..3137    +  promoter       chicken β-actin promoter: No description available
   3138..4154    +  intron         chimeric intron: chimera between introns from chicken β-actin and rabbit β-globin
   4230..4937    +  CDS            mCherry: mCherry is a basic (constitutively fluorescent) red fluorescent protein published in 2004, derived from Discosoma sp.. It is reported to be a very rapidly-maturing monomer with low acid sensitivity.
   4953..5008    +  CDS            P2A (fragment): 2A peptide from porcine teschovirus-1 polyprotein Eukaryotic ribosomes fail to insert a peptide bond between the Gly and Pro residues, yielding separate polypeptides.
   5010..6602    +  CDS            EIF3D: EIF3D_HUMAN - Also known as EIF3S7 From Homo sapiens (Human).
   6791..7253    +  misc_feature   IRES: internal ribosome entry site (IRES) of the encephalomyocarditis virus (EMCV)
   7267..7866    +  CDS            PuroR: puromycin N-acetyltransferase; pac from Streptomyces alboniger; confers resistance to puromycin
   7953..8177    +  polyA_signal   bGH poly(A) signal: bovine growth hormone polyadenylation signal
   8181..8197    +  promoter       SV40 promoter (fragment): SV40 enhancer and early promoter
   8439..8460    +  misc_feature   MCS (fragment): pBluescript multiple cloning site
   8469..8487    -  promoter       T7 promoter: promoter for bacteriophage T7 RNA polymerase
   8495..8650    +  CDS            lacZα (fragment): LacZα fragment of β-galactosidase; lacZ fragment
   8655..9110    +  rep_origin     f1 ori (sequence partly withheld): f1 bacteriophage origin of replication; arrow indicates direction of (+) strand synthesis
>Addgene plasmid #236769 | SB-CAG-mCherry-P2A-EIF3D-IP | addgene full sequence | sequence record 473442 | Addgene NGS Result
GTGGCACTTTTCGGGGAAATGTGCGCGGAACCCCTATTTGTTTATTTTTCTAAATACATTCAAATATGTA
TCCGCTCATGAGACAATAACCCTGATAAATGCTTCAATAATATTGAAAAAGGAAGAGTATGAGTATTCAA
CATTTCCGTGTCGCCCTTATTCCCTTTTTTGCGGCATTTTGCCTTCCTGTTTTTGCTCACCCAGAAACGC
TGGTGAAAGTAAAAGATGCTGAAGATCAGTTGGGTGCACGAGTGGGTTACATCGAACTGGATCTCAACAG
CGGTAAGATCCTTGAGAGTTTTCGCCCCGAAGAACGTTTTCCAATGATGAGCACTTTTAAAGTTCTGCTA
TGTGGCGCGGTATTATCCCGTATTGACGCCGGGCAAGAGCAACTCGGTCGCCGCATACACTATTCTCAGA
ATGACTTGGTTGAGTACTCACCAGTCACAGAAAAGCATCTTACGGATGGCATGACAGTAAGAGAATTATG
CAGTGCTGCCATAACCATGAGTGATAACACTGCGGCCAACTTACTTCTGACAACGATCGGAGGACCGAAG
GAGCTAACCGCTTTTTTGCACAACATGGGGGATCATGTAACTCGCCTTGATCGTTGGGAACCGGAGCTGA
ATGAAGCCATACCAAACGACGAGCGTGACACCACGATGCCTGTAGCAATGGCAACAACGTTGCGCAAACT
ATTAACTGGCGAACTACTTACTCTAGCTTCCCGGCAACAATTAATAGACTGGATGGAGGCGGATAAAGTT
GCAGGACCACTTCTGCGCTCGGCCCTTCCGGCTGGCTGGTTTATTGCTGATAAATCTGGAGCCGGTGAGC
GTGGGTCTCGCGGTATCATTGCAGCACTGGGGCCAGATGGTAAGCCCTCCCGTATCGTAGTTATCTACAC
GACGGGGAGTCAGGCAACTATGGATGAACGAAATAGACAGATCGCTGAGATAGGTGCCTCACTGATTAAG
CATTGGTAACTGTCAGACCAAGTTTACTCATATATACTTTAGATTGATTTAAAACTTCATTTTTAATTTA
AAAGGATCTAGGTGAAGATCCTTTTTGATAATCTCATGACCAAAATCCCTTAACGTGAGTTTTCGTTCCA
CTGAGCGTCAGACCCCGTAGAAAAGATCAAAGGATCTTCTTGAGATCCTTTTTTTCTGCGCGTAATCTGC
TGCTTGCAAACAAAAAAACCACCGCTACCAGCGGTGGTTTGTTTGCCGGATCAAGAGCTACCAACTCTTT
TTCCGAAGGTAACTGGCTTCAGCAGAGCGCAGATACCAAATACTGTTCTTCTAGTGTAGCCGTAGTTAGG
CCACCACTTCAAGAACTCTGTAGCACCGCCTACATACCTCGCTCTGCTAATCCTGTTACCAGTGGCTGCT
GCCAGTGGCGATAAGTCGTGTCTTACCGGGTTGGACTCAAGACGATAGTTACCGGATAAGGCGCAGCGGT
CGGGCTGAACGGGGGGTTCGTGCACACAGCCCAGCTTGGAGCGAACGACCTACACCGAACTGAGATACCT
ACAGCGTGAGCTATGAGAAAGCGCCACGCTTCCCGAAGGGAGAAAGGCGGACAGGTATCCGGTAAGCGGC
AGGGTCGGAACAGGAGAGCGCACGAGGGAGCTTCCAGGGGGAAACGCCTGGTATCTTTATAGTCCTGTCG
GGTTTCGCCACCTCTGACTTGAGCGTCGATTTTTGTGATGCTCGTCAGGGGGGCGGAGCCTATGGAAAAA
CGCCAGCAACGCGGCCTTTTTACGGTTCCTGGCCTTTTGCTGGCCTTTTGCTCACATGTTCTTTCCTGCG
TTATCCCCTGATTCTGTGGATAACCGTATTACCGCCTTTGAGTGAGCTGATACCGCTCGCCGCAGCCGAA
CGACCGAGCGCAGCGAGTCAGTGAGCGAGGAAGCGGAAGAGCGCCCAATACGCAAACCGCCTCTCCCCGC
GCGTTGGCCGATTCATTAATGCAGCTGGCACGACAGGTTTCCCGACTGGAAAGCGGGCAGTGAGCGCAAC
GCAATTAATGTGAGTTAGCTCACTCATTAGGCACCCCAGGCTTTACACTTTATGCTTCCGGCTCGTATGT
TGTGTGGAATTGTGAGCGGATAACAATTTCACACAGGAAACAGCTATGACCATGATTACGCCAAGCGCGC
AATTAACCCTCACTAAAGGGAACAAAAGCTGGAGCTCCACCGCGGTGGCGGCCGGATCCCTATACAGTTG
AAGTCGGAAGTTTACATACACTTAAGTTGGAGTCATTAAAACTCGTTTTTCAACTACTCCACAAATTTCT
TGTTAACAAACAATAGTTTTGGCAAGTCAGTTAGGACATCTACTTTGTGCATGACACAAGTCATTTTTCC
AACAATTGTTTACAGACAGATTATTTCACTTATAATTCACTGTATCACAATTCCAGTGGGTCAGAAGTTT
ACATACACTAAGTTGCTAGCGGCGCGCCTCGACATTGATTATTGACTAGTTATTAATAGTAATCAATTAC
GGGGTCATTAGTTCATAGCCCATATATGGAGTTCCGCGTTACATAACTTACGGTAAATGGCCCGCCTGGC
TGACCGCCCAACGACCCCCGCCCATTGACGTCAATAATGACGTATGTTCCCATAGTAACGCCAATAGGGA
CTTTCCATTGACGTCAATGGGTGGAGTATTTACGGTAAACTGCCCACTTGGCAGTACATCAAGTGTATCA
TATGCCAAGTACGCCCCCTATTGACGTCAATGACGGTAAATGGCCCGCCTGGCATTATGCCCAGTACATG
ACCTTATGGGACTTTCCTACTTGGCAGTACATCTACGTATTAGTCATCGCTATTACCATGGTCGAGGTGA
GCCCCACGTTCTGCTTCACTCTCCCCATCTCCCCCCCCTCCCCACCCCCAATTTTGTATTTATTTATTTT
TTAATTATTTTGTGCAGCGATGGGGGCGGGGGGGGGGGGGGCGCGCGCCAGGCGGGGCGGGGCGGGGCGA
GGGGCGGGGCGGGGCGAGGCGGAGAGGTGCGGCGGCAGCCAATCAGAGCGGCGCGCTCCGAAAGTTTCCT
TTTATGGCGAGGCGGCGGCGGCGGCGGCCCTATAAAAAGCGAAGCGCGCGGCGGGCGGGAGTCGCTGCGC
GCTGCCTTCGCCCCGTGCCCCGCTCCGCCGCCGCCTCGCGCCGCCCGCCCCGGCTCTGACTGACCGCGTT
ACTCCCACAGGTGAGCGGGCGGGACGGCCCTTCTCCTCCGGGCTGTAATTAGCGCTTGGTTTAATGACGG
CTTGTTTCTTTTCTGTGGCTGCGTGAAAGCCTTGAGGGGCTCCGGGAGGGCCCTTTGTGCGGGGGGAGCG
GCTCGGGGGGTGCGTGCGTGTGTGTGTGCGTGGGGAGCGCCGCGTGCGGCTCCGCGCTGCCCGGCGGCTG
TGAGCGCTGCGGGCGCGGCGCGGGGCTTTGTGCGCTCCGCAGTGTGCGCGAGGGGAGCGCGGCCGGGGGC
GGTGCCCCGCGGTGCGGGGGGGGCTGCGAGGGGAACAAAGGCTGCGTGCGGGGTGTGTGCGTGGGGGGGT
GAGCAGGGGGTGTGGGCGCGTCGGTCGGGCTGCAACCCCCCCTGCACCCCCCTCCCCGAGTTGCTGAGCA
CGGCCCGGCTTCGGGTGCGGGGCTCCGTACGGGGCGTGGCGCGGGGCTCGCCGTGCCGGGCGGGGGGTGG
CGGCAGGTGGGGGTGCCGGGCGGGGCGGGGCCGCCTCGGGCCGGGGAGGGCTCGGGGGAGGGGCGCGGCG
GCCCCCGGAGCGCCGGCGGCTGTCGAGGCGCGGCGAGCCGCAGCCATTGCCTTTTATGGTAATCGTGCGA
GAGGGCGCAGGGACTTCCTTTGTCCCAAATCTGTGCGGAGCCGAAATCTGGGAGGCGCCGCCGCACCCCC
TCTAGCGGGCGCGGGGCGAAGCGGTGCGGCGCCGGCAGGAAGGAAATGGGCGGGGAGGGCCTTCGTGCGT
CGCCGCGCCGCCGTCCCCTTCTCCCTCTCCAGCCTCGGGGCTGTCCGCGGGGGGACGGCTGCCTTCGGGG
GGGACGGGGCAGGGCGGGGTTCGGCTTCTGGCGTGTGACCGGCGGCTCTAGAGCCTCTGCTAACCATGTT
CATGCCTTCTTCTTTTTCCTACAGCTCCTGGGCAACGTGCTGGTTATTGTGCTGTCTCATCATTTTGGCA
AAGAATTCCCTTAAGGTTACGCCACCATGATGGTGAGCAAGGGCGAGGAGGATAACATGGCCATCATCAA
GGAGTTCATGCGCTTCAAGGTGCACATGGAGGGCTCCGTGAACGGCCACGAGTTCGAGATCGAGGGCGAG
GGCGAGGGCCGCCCCTACGAGGGCACCCAGACCGCCAAGCTGAAGGTGACCAAGGGTGGCCCCCTGCCCT
TCGCCTGGGACATCCTGTCCCCTCAGTTCATGTACGGCTCCAAGGCCTACGTGAAGCACCCCGCCGACAT
CCCCGACTACTTGAAGCTGTCCTTCCCCGAGGGCTTCAAGTGGGAGCGCGTGATGAACTTCGAGGACGGC
GGCGTGGTGACCGTGACCCAGGACTCCTCCCTGCAGGACGGCGAGTTCATCTACAAGGTGAAGCTGCGCG
GCACCAACTTCCCCTCCGACGGCCCCGTAATGCAGAAGAAGACCATGGGCTGGGAGGCCTCCTCCGAGCG
GATGTACCCCGAGGACGGCGCCCTGAAGGGCGAGATCAAGCAGAGGCTGAAGCTGAAGGACGGCGGCCAC
TACGACGCTGAGGTCAAGACCACCTACAAGGCCAAGAAGCCCGTGCAGCTGCCCGGCGCCTACAACGTCA
ACATCAAGTTGGACATCACCTCCCACAACGAGGACTACACCATCGTGGAACAGTACGAACGCGCCGAGGG
CCGCCACTCCACCGGCGGCATGGACGAGCTGTACAAGTACAAGGGATCTGGCGCCACGAACTTCTCTCTG
TTAAAACAAGCAGGAGACGTGGAAGAAAATCCCGGTCCGATGGCAAAGTTCATGACACCCGTGATCCAGG
ACAACCCCTCAGGCTGGGGTCCCTGTGCGGTTCCCGAGCAGTTTCGGGATATGCCCTACCAGCCGTTCAG
CAAAGGAGATCGGCTAGGAAAGGTTGCAGACTGGACAGGAGCCACATACCAAGATAAGAGGTACACAAAT
AAGTACTCCTCTCAGTTTGGTGGTGGAAGTCAATATGCTTATTTCCATGAGGAGGATGAAAGTAGCTTCC
AGCTGGTGGATACAGCGCGCACACAGAAGACGGCCTACCAGCGGAATCGAATGAGATTTGCCCAGAGGAA
CCTCCGCAGAGACAAAGATCGTCGGAACATGTTGCAGTTCAACCTGCAGATCCTGCCTAAGAGTGCCAAA
CAGAAAGAGAGAGAACGCATTCGACTGCAGAAAAAGTTCCAGAAACAATTTGGGGTTAGGCAGAAATGGG
ATCAGAAATCACAGAAACCCCGAGACTCTTCAGTTGAAGTTCGTAGTGATTGGGAAGTGAAAGAGGAAAT
GGATTTTCCTCAGTTGATGAAGATGCGCTACTTGGAAGTATCAGAGCCACAGGACATTGAGTGTTGTGGG
GCCCTAGAATACTACGACAAAGCCTTTGACCGCATCACCACGAGGAGTGAGAAGCCACTGCGGAGCATCA
AGCGCATCTTCCACACTGTCACCACCACAGACGACCCTGTCATCCGCAAGCTGGCAAAAACTCAGGGGAA
TGTGTTTGCCACTGATGCCATCCTGGCCACGCTGATGAGCTGTACCCGCTCAGTGTATTCCTGGGATATT
GTCGTCCAGAGAGTTGGGTCCAAACTCTTCTTTGACAAGAGAGACAACTCTGACTTTGACCTCCTGACAG
TGAGTGAGACTGCCAATGAGCCCCCTCAAGATGAAGGTAATTCCTTCAATTCACCCCGCAACCTGGCCAT
GGAGGCAACCTACATCAACCACAATTTCTCCCAGCAGTGCTTGAGAATGGGGAAGGAAAGATACAACTTC
CCCAACCCAAACCCGTTTGTGGAGGACGACATGGATAAGAATGAAATCGCCTCTGTTGCGTACCGTTACC
GCAGGTGGAAGCTTGGAGATGATATTGACCTTATTGTCCGTTGTGAGCACGATGGCGTCATGACTGGAGC
CAACGGGGAAGTGTCCTTCATCAACATCAAGACACTCAATGAGTGGGATTCCAGGCACTGTAATGGCGTT
GACTGGCGTCAGAAGCTGGACTCTCAGCGAGGGGCTGTCATTGCCACGGAGCTGAAGAACAACAGCTACA
AGTTGGCCCGGTGGACCTGCTGTGCTTTGCTGGCTGGATCTGAGTACCTCAAGCTTGGTTATGTGTCTCG
GTACCACGTGAAAGACTCCTCACGCCACGTCATCCTAGGCACCCAGCAGTTCAAGCCTAATGAGTTTGCC
AGCCAGATCAACCTGAGCGTGGAGAATGCCTGGGGCATTTTACGCTGCGTCATTGACATCTGCATGAAGC
TGGAGGAGGGCAAATACCTCATCCTCAAGGACCCCAACAAGCAGGTCATCCGTGTCTACAGCCTCCCTGA
TGGCACCTTCAGCTCTGATGAAGATGAGGAGGAAGAGGAGGAGGAAGAAGAGGAAGAAGAAGAGGAAGAA
ACTTAAATCGGCCGCAATTCCGCCCCCCCCCCCTCTCCCTCCCCCCCCCCTAACGTTACTGGCCGAAGCC
GCTTGGAATAAGGCCGGTGTGCGTTTGTCTATATGTTATTTTCCACCATATTGCCGTCTTTTGGCAATGT
GAGGGCCCGGAAACCTGGCCCTGTCTTCTTGACGAGCATTCCTAGGGGTCTTTCCCCTCTCGCCAAAGGA
ATGCAAGGTCTGTTGAATGTCGTGAAGGAAGCAGTTCCTCTGGAAGCTTCTTGAAGACAAACAACGTCTG
TAGCGACCCTTTGCAGGCAGCGGAACCCCCCACCTGGCGACAGGTGCCTCTGCGGCCAAAAGCCACGTGT
ATAAGATACACCTGCAAAGGCGGCACAACCCCAGTGCCACGTTGTGAGTTGGATAGTTGTGGAAAGAGTC
AAATGGCTCTCCTCAAGCGTATTCAACAAGGGGCTGAAGGATGCCCAGAAGGTACCCCATTGTATGGGAT
CTGATCTGGGGCCTCGGTGCACATGCTTTACATGTGTTTAGTCGAGGTTAAAAAAACGTCTAGGCCCCCC
GAACCACGGGGACGTGGTTTTCCTTTGAAAAACACGATGATAATATGGCCACAACCATGACCGAGTACAA
GCCCACGGTGCGCCTCGCCACCCGCGACGACGTCCCCAGGGCCGTACGCACCCTCGCCGCCGCGTTCGCC
GACTACCCCGCCACGCGCCACACCGTCGATCCGGACCGCCACATCGAGCGGGTCACCGAGCTGCAAGAAC
TCTTCCTCACGCGCGTCGGGCTCGACATCGGCAAGGTGTGGGTCGCGGACGACGGCGCCGCGGTGGCGGT
CTGGACCACGCCGGAGAGCGTCGAAGCGGGGGCGGTGTTCGCCGAGATCGGCCCGCGCATGGCCGAGTTG
AGCGGTTCCCGGCTGGCCGCGCAGCAACAGATGGAAGGCCTCCTGGCGCCGCACCGGCCCAAGGAGCCCG
CGTGGTTCCTGGCCACCGTCGGCGTCTCGCCCGACCACCAGGGCAAGGGTCTGGGCAGCGCCGTCGTGCT
CCCCGGAGTGGAGGCGGCCGAGCGCGCCGGGGTGCCCGCCTTCCTGGAGACCTCCGCGCCCCGCAACCTC
CCCTTCTACGAGCGGCTCGGCTTCACCGTCACCGCCGACGTCGAGGTGCCCGAAGGACCGCGCACCTGGT
GCATGACCCGCAAGCCCGGTGCCTGACGCCCGCCCCACGACCCGCAGCGCCCGACCGAAAGGAGCGCACG
ACCCCATGCATCGATGATCTAGAGCTCGCTGATCAGCCTCGACTGTGCCTTCTAGTTGCCAGCCATCTGT
TGTTTGCCCCTCCCCCGTGCCTTCCTTGACCCTGGAAGGTGCCACTCCCACTGTCCTTTCCTAATAAAAT
GAGGAAATTGCATCGCATTGTCTGAGTAGGTGTCATTCTATTCTGGGGGGTGGGGTGGGGCAGGACAGCA
AGGGGGAGGATTGGGAAGACAATAGCAGGCATGCTGGGGATGCGGTGGGCTCTATGGCTTCTGAGGCGGA
AAGAACCTGCAGCGAGTGTATGTAAACTTCTGACCCACTGGGAATGTGATGAAAGAAATAAAAGCTGAAA
TGAATCATTCTCTCTACTATTATTCTGATATTTCACATTCTTAAAATAAAGTGGTGATCCTAACTGACCT
AAGACAGGGAATTTTTACTAGGATTAAATGTCAGGAATTGTGAAAAAGTGAGTTTAAATGTATTTGGCTA
AGGTGTATGTAAACTTCCGACTTCAACTGTATAGGGATCCTCGAGGGGGGGCCCGGTACCCAATTCGCCC
TATAGTGAGTCGTATTACGCGCGCTCACTGGCCGTCGTTTTACAACGTCGTGACTGGGAAAACCCTGGCG
TTACCCAACTTAATCGCCTTGCAGCACATCCCCCTTTCGCCAGCTGGCGTAATAGCGAAGAGGCCCGCAC
CGATCGCCCTTCCCAACAGTTGCGCAGCCTGAATGGCGAATGGG
[124 nt withheld, positions 8655-8778]
C
[61 nt withheld, positions 8780-8840]
GACGGCACCTCGACCCCAAAAAACTTGATTA
[49 nt withheld, positions 8872-8920]
CCTTTGACGTTGGAGTCCACGTTCTTT
[37 nt withheld, positions 8948-8984]
ACCCTATCTCGGTCTATTCTTTTGATTTATAAGGGATTTTGCCGATTTCGGCCTATTGGTTAAAAAATGA
GCTGATTTAACAAAAATTTAACGCGAATTTTAACAAAATATTAACGCTTACAATTTAG
